Addgene plasmid #138844: pPD341 FKBP-ZF43 (NLS)
Purpose: Constitutive expression of FKBP-ZF43 under the CMV promoter.
Depositing lab: Joshua Leonard. Depositing organization: Northwestern University. Publication: The COMET toolkit for composing customizable genetic programs in mammalian cells. Donahue PS, Draut JW, Muldoon JJ, Edelstein HI, Bagheri N, Leonard JN. Nat Commun. 2020 Feb 7;11(1):779. doi: 10.1038/s41467-019-14147-5. PubMed 32034124.
Backbone
  Vector backbone: pPD005 pcDNA Golden Gate
  Vector type: Mammalian Expression, Synthetic Biology
Growth in bacteria
  Bacterial resistance: Ampicillin, 100 μg/mL
  Growth temperature: 37°C
  Growth strain: DH5alpha
  Copy number: High Copy
Gene/Insert
  Gene/Insert name: FKBP-ZF43
  Species: Synthetic
  Promoter: CMV
  Tag / fusion protein: 3xFlag (N terminal on insert)
  Cloning method: Restriction Enzyme; 5′ cloning site NheI (not destroyed); 3′ cloning site XhoI (not destroyed)
  Sequencing primers: 5′ CGCAAATGGGCGGTAGGCGTG; 3′ TAGAAGGCACAGTCGAGG
Terms and licenses: Academic/Nonprofit Terms; Industry Terms: Not Available to Industry
Depositor comments: Leonard Lab plasmid reference number: L1349
How to cite: pPD341 FKBP-ZF43 (NLS) was a gift from Joshua Leonard (Addgene plasmid # 138844 ; http://n2t.net/addgene:138844 ; RRID:Addgene_138844)
