[The description below was written by a language model from this plasmid's Addgene catalogue record and pLannotate feature annotations shown in this document.]
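Description:
pPD341 FKBP-ZF43 (NLS) is a mammalian expression plasmid from the COMET synthetic-biology toolkit, built on pPD005, a pcDNA-derived backbone adapted for Golden Gate assembly. It is propagated in E. coli as a high-copy plasmid through a ColE1/pUC-type origin and selected with ampicillin via the β-lactamase gene and its native promoter. The backbone also carries an f1 phage origin and residual lac promoter/operator sequences. Downstream of an SV40 early promoter, only a short fragment of a bleomycin-family resistance gene (ble) is annotated before the SV40 polyadenylation signal. The plasmid therefore does not appear to carry an intact mammalian selection marker and seems best suited to transient transfection.

The payload is a synthetic fusion protein cloned between NheI and XhoI sites. It is expressed constitutively from the human CMV immediate-early enhancer and promoter and terminated by the bovine growth hormone polyadenylation signal; a T7 promoter lies just upstream of the coding region. The open reading frame begins with an N-terminal 3xFLAG epitope for detection, followed by human FKBP12 (FKBP1A) and then the ZF43 zinc-finger DNA-binding domain. The name indicates a nuclear localisation signal. The automated annotation does not label the zinc-finger or NLS segments, although unannotated sequence between FKBP and the polyA signal is consistent with them.

FKBP is a standard chemically inducible dimerisation partner, typically brought together with an FRB-fused protein by rapamycin or an analogue. This construct thus plausibly supplies the DNA-binding half of a split, small-molecule-responsive transcription factor that targets promoters with ZF43 binding sites. The record itself states only constitutive expression of FKBP-ZF43 as the purpose.
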