Features (pLannotate 1.2.2; 21 found; start..end, strand, type, name):
     21..73      -  misc_feature   bom (fragment): basis of mobility region from pBR322
    228..607     +  enhancer       CMV enhancer: human cytomegalovirus immediate early enhancer
    608..811     +  promoter       CMV promoter: human cytomegalovirus (CMV) immediate early promoter
    807..840     +  LTR            5' LTR (truncated) (fragment): truncated 5' long terminal repeat (LTR) from HIV-1
    856..874     +  promoter       T7 promoter: promoter for bacteriophage T7 RNA polymerase
    950..973     +  CDS            3xFLAG (fragment): three tandem FLAG® epitope tags
   1043..1366    +  CDS            FKBP1A: FKB1A_HUMAN - Also known as FKBP1, FKBP12. Experimental evidence at protein level: Swiss-Prot protein existence level 1. Keeps in an inactive conformation TGFBR1, the TGF-beta type I serine/threonine kinase receptor, preventing TGF-beta receptor activation in absence of ligand. Recruits SMAD7 to ACVR1B which prevents the association of SMAD2 and SMAD3 with the activin receptor complex, thereby blocking the activin signal. May modulate the RYR1 calcium channel activity. PPIases accelerate the folding of proteins. It catalyzes the cis-trans isomerization of proline imidic peptide bonds in oligop
   1731..1842    +  polyA_signal   bGH poly(A) signal: bovine growth hormone polyadenylation signal
   1959..1980    +  promoter       SV40 promoter (fragment): SV40 enhancer and early promoter
   2001..2429    +  rep_origin     f1 ori (sequence partly withheld): f1 bacteriophage origin of replication; arrow indicates direction of (+) strand synthesis
   2434..2456    +  promoter       SV40 promoter (fragment): SV40 enhancer and early promoter
   2457..2648    +  promoter       SV40 promoter: SV40 early promoter
   2675..2773    +  CDS            ble (fragment): BLE_KLEPN - Experimental evidence at protein level: Swiss-Prot protein existence level 1. Binding protein with a strong affinity to the bleomycin family of antibiotics. Binds to CL990; an antimitotic-antibiotic compound. From Klebsiella pneumoniae.
   2768..2889    +  polyA_signal   SV40 poly(A) signal: SV40 polyadenylation signal
   2962..2978    -  protein_bind   lac operator: The lac repressor binds to the lac operator to inhibit transcription in E. coli. This inhibition can be relieved by adding lactose or isopropyl-β-D-thiogalactopyranoside (IPTG). lac repressor encoded by lacI
   2986..3016    -  promoter       lac promoter: promoter for the E. coli lac operon
   3031..3052    -  protein_bind   CAP binding site: CAP binding activates transcription in the presence of cAMP. E. coli catabolite activator protein
   3065..3157    -  CDS            lacI (fragment): lac repressor; lacI; The lac repressor binds to the lac operator to inhibit transcription in E. coli. This inhibition can be relieved by adding lactose or isopropyl-β-D-thiogalactopyranoside (IPTG).
   3340..3928    -  rep_origin     ori: high-copy-number ColE1/pMB1/pBR322/pUC origin of replication
   4099..4959    -  CDS            AmpR: β-lactamase; bla; confers resistance to ampicillin, carbenicillin, and related antibiotics
   4960..5064    -  promoter       AmpR promoter: bla
>Addgene plasmid #138844 | pPD341 FKBP-ZF43 (NLS) | addgene full sequence | sequence record 321992 | Addgene NGS Result
CGGGAGATCTCCCGATCCCCTATGGTGCACTCTCAGTACAATCTGCTCTGATGCCGCATAGTTAAGCCAG
TATCTGCTCCCTGCTTGTGTGTTGGAGGTCGCTGAGTAGTGCGCGAGCAAAATTTAAGCTACAACAAGGC
AAGGCTTGACCGACAATTGCATGAAGAATCTGCTTAGGGTTAGGCGTTTTGCGCTGCTTCGCGATGTACG
GGCCAGATATACGCGTTGACATTGATTATTGACTAGTTATTAATAGTAATCAATTACGGGGTCATTAGTT
CATAGCCCATATATGGAGTTCCGCGTTACATAACTTACGGTAAATGGCCCGCCTGGCTGACCGCCCAACG
ACCCCCGCCCATTGACGTCAATAATGACGTATGTTCCCATAGTAACGCCAATAGGGACTTTCCATTGACG
TCAATGGGTGGAGTATTTACGGTAAACTGCCCACTTGGCAGTACATCAAGTGTATCATATGCCAAGTACG
CCCCCTATTGACGTCAATGACGGTAAATGGCCCGCCTGGCATTATGCCCAGTACATGACCTTATGGGACT
TTCCTACTTGGCAGTACATCTACGTATTAGTCATCGCTATTACCATGGTGATGCGGTTTTGGCAGTACAT
CAATGGGCGTGGATAGCGGTTTGACTCACGGGGATTTCCAAGTCTCCACCCCATTGACGTCAATGGGAGT
TTGTTTTGGCACCAAAATCAACGGGACTTTCCAAAATGTCGTAACAACTCCGCCCCATTGACGCAAATGG
GCGGTAGGCGTGTACGGTGGGAGGTCTATATAAGCAGAGCTCTCTGGCTAACTAGAGAACCCACTGCTTA
CTGGCTTATCGAAATTAATACGACTCACTATAGGGAGTCCCAAGCTGGCTAGCTTAAGGCCACCATGGAT
TATAAGGATCACGATGGCGACTACAAGGACCACGATATTGACTACAAAGACGATGACGATAAAATGGCTC
CTAAGAAAAAGCGCAAAGTCGGTATCCATGGCGTTCCCGTCGACGGTGGACTCCAAGTTAAGATGGGAGT
GCAGGTGGAAACCATCTCCCCAGGAGACGGGCGCACCTTCCCCAAGCGCGGCCAGACCTGCGTGGTGCAC
TACACCGGGATGCTTGAAGATGGAAAGAAATTTGATTCCTCCCGGGACAGAAACAAGCCCTTTAAGTTTA
TGCTAGGCAAGCAGGAGGTGATCCGAGGCTGGGAAGAAGGGGTTGCCCAGATGAGTGTGGGTCAGAGAGC
CAAACTGACTATATCTCCAGATTATGCCTATGGTGCCACTGGGCACCCAGGCATCATCCCACCACATGCC
ACTCTCGTCTTTGATGTGGAGCTTCTAAAACTGGAAGGATCCGGTGGTGGCGGGTCTGGAGGAGGAGGTA
GTGGTGGAGGTGGCTCTGGTACCGCTAGACCCGGGGAGCGCCCCTTCCAGTGTCGCATTTGCATGCGGAA
CTTTTCGCGCCAGGACAGGCTTGACAGGCATACCCGTACTCATACCGGTGAAAAACCGTTTCAGTGTCGG
ATCTGTATGCGAAATTTCTCCCAGAAGGAGCACTTGGCGGGGCATCTACGTACGCACACCGGCGAGAAGC
CATTCCAATGCCGAATATGCATGCGCAACTTCAGTCGCCGCGACAACCTGAACCGGCACCTAAAAACCCA
CCTGAGACTCGAGTCTAGAGGGCCCGTTTAAACCCGCTGATCAGCCTCGACTGTGCCTTCTAGTTGCCAG
CCATCTGTTGTTTGCCCCTCCCCCGTGCCTTCCTTGACCCTGGAAGGTGCCACTCCCACTGTCCTTTCCT
AATAAAATGAGGAAATTGCATCGCATTGTCTGAGTAGGTGTCATTCTATTCTGGGGGGTGGGGTGGGGCA
GGACAGCAAGGGGGAGGATTGGGAAGTCAATAGCAGGCATGCTGGGGATGCGGTGGGCTCTATGGCTTCT
GAGGCGGAAAGAACCAGCTGGGGCTCTAGGGGGTATCCCC
[124 nt withheld, positions 2001-2124]
C
[91 nt withheld, positions 2126-2216]
A
[49 nt withheld, positions 2218-2266]
CCTTTGACGTTGGAGTCCACGTTCTTT
[37 nt withheld, positions 2294-2330]
ACCCTATCTCGGTCTATTCTTTTGATTTATAAGGGATTTTGCCGATTTCGGCCTATTGGTTAAAAAATGA
GCTGATTTAACAAAAATTTAACGCGAATTAATTCTGTGGAATGTGTGTCAGTTAGGCTCAATTAGTCAGC
AACCATAGTCCCGCCCCTAACTCCGCCCATCCCGCCCCTAACTCCGCCCAGTTCCGCCCATTCTCCGCCC
CATGGCTGACTAATTTTTTTTATTTATGCAGAGGCCGAGGCCGCCTCTGCCTCTGAGCTATTCCAGAAGT
AGTGAGGAGGCTTTTTTGGAGGCCTAGGCTTTTGCAAAAAGCTCCCGGGAGCTTGTATATCCATTTTCGG
AGGTTGGGCTTCGGAATCGTTTTCCGGGACGCCGGCTGGATGATCCTCCAGCGCGGGGATCTCATGCTGG
AGTTCTTCGCCCACCCCAACTTGTTTATTGCAGCTTATAATGGTTACAAATAAAGCAATAGCATCACAAA
TTTCACAAATAAAGCATTTTTTTCACTGCATTCTAGTTGTGGTTTGTCCAAACTCATCAATGTATCTTAT
CATGTCTGTATACCGTCGACCTCTAGCTAGAGCTTGGCGTAATCATGGTCATAGCTGTTTCCTGTGTGAA
ATTGTTATCCGCTCACAATTCCACACAACATACGAGCCGGAAGCATAAAGTGTAAAGCCTGGGGTGCCTA
ATGAGTGAGCTAACTCACATTAATTGCGTTGCGCTCACTGCCCGCTTTCCAGTCGGGAAACCTGTCGTGC
CAGCTGCATTAATGAATCGGCCAACGCGCGGGGAGAGGCGGTTTGCGTATTGGGCGCTCTTCCGCTTCCT
CGCTCACTGACTCGCTGCGCTCGGTCGTTCGGCTGCGGCGAGCGGTATCAGCTCACTCAAAGGCGGTAAT
ACGGTTATCCACAGAATCAGGGGATAACGCAGGAAAGAACATGTGAGCAAAAGGCCAGCAAAAGGCCAGG
AACCGTAAAAAGGCCGCGTTGCTGGCGTTTTTCCATAGGCTCCGCCCCCCTGACGAGCATCACAAAAATC
GACGCTCAAGTCAGAGGTGGCGAAACCCGACAGGACTATAAAGATACCAGGCGTTTCCCCCTGGAAGCTC
CCTCGTGCGCTCTCCTGTTCCGACCCTGCCGCTTACCGGATACCTGTCCGCCTTTCTCCCTTCGGGAAGC
GTGGCGCTTTCTCATAGCTCACGCTGTAGGTATCTCAGTTCGGTGTAGGTCGTTCGCTCCAAGCTGGGCT
GTGTGCACGAACCCCCCGTTCAGCCCGACCGCTGCGCCTTATCCGGTAACTATCGTCTTGAGTCCAACCC
GGTAAGACACGACTTATCGCCACTGGCAGCAGCCACTGGTAACAGGATTAGCAGAGCGAGGTATGTAGGC
GGTGCTACAGAGTTCTTGAAGTGGTGGCCTAACTACGGCTACACTAGAAGAACAGTATTTGGTATCTGCG
CTCTGCTGAAGCCAGTTACCTTCGGAAAAAGAGTTGGTAGCTCTTGATCCGGCAAACAAACCACCGCTGG
TAGCGGTGGTTTTTTTGTTTGCAAGCAGCAGATTACGCGCAGAAAAAAAGGATCTCAAGAAGATCCTTTG
ATCTTTTCTACGGGGTCTGACGCTCAGTGGAACGAAAACTCACGTTAAGGGATTTTGGTCATGAGATTAT
CAAAAAGGATCTTCACCTAGATCCTTTTAAATTAAAAATGAAGTTTTAAATCAATCTAAAGTATATATGA
GTAAACTTGGTCTGACAGTTACCAATGCTTAATCAGTGAGGCACCTATCTCAGCGATCTGTCTATTTCGT
TCATCCATAGTTGCCTGACTCCCCGTCGTGTAGATAACTACGATACGGGAGGGCTTACCATCTGGCCCCA
GTGCTGCAATGATACCGCGAGATCCACGCTCACCGGCTCCAGATTTATCAGCAATAAACCAGCCAGCCGG
AAGGGCCGAGCGCAGAAGTGGTCCTGCAACTTTATCCGCCTCCATCCAGTCTATTAATTGTTGCCGGGAA
GCTAGAGTAAGTAGTTCGCCAGTTAATAGTTTGCGCAACGTTGTTGCCATTGCTACAGGCATCGTGGTGT
CACGCTCGTCGTTTGGTATGGCTTCATTCAGCTCCGGTTCCCAACGATCAAGGCGAGTTACATGATCCCC
CATGTTGTGCAAAAAAGCGGTTAGCTCCTTCGGTCCTCCGATCGTTGTCAGAAGTAAGTTGGCCGCAGTG
TTATCACTCATGGTTATGGCAGCACTGCATAATTCTCTTACTGTCATGCCATCCGTAAGATGCTTTTCTG
TGACTGGTGAGTACTCAACCAAGTCATTCTGAGAATAGTGTATGCGGCGACCGAGTTGCTCTTGCCCGGC
GTCAATACGGGATAATACCGCGCCACATAGCAGAACTTTAAAAGTGCTCATCATTGGAAAACGTTCTTCG
GGGCGAAAACTCTCAAGGATCTTACCGCTGTTGAGATCCAGTTCGATGTAACCCACTCGTGCACCCAACT
GATCTTCAGCATCTTTTACTTTCACCAGCGTTTCTGGGTGAGCAAAAACAGGAAGGCAAAATGCCGCAAA
AAAGGGAATAAGGGCGACACGGAAATGTTGAATACTCATACTCTTCCTTTTTCAATATTATTGAAGCATT
TATCAGGGTTATTGTCTCATGAGCGGATACATATTTGAATGTATTTAGAAAAATAAACAAATAGGGGTTC
CGCGCACATTTCCCCGAAAAGTGCCACCTGACGTCGACGGAT
