>Addgene plasmid #138844 | pPD341 FKBP-ZF43 (NLS) | depositor partial sequence | sequence record 268355 | FKBP-ZF43 gene
ATGGATTATAAGGATCACGATGGCGACTACAAGGACCACGATATTGACTACAAAGACGATGACGATAAAA
TGGCTCCTAAGAAAAAGCGCAAAGTCGGTATCCATGGCGTTCCCGTCGACGGTGGACTCCAAGTTAAGAT
GGGAGTGCAGGTGGAAACCATCTCCCCAGGAGACGGGCGCACCTTCCCCAAGCGCGGCCAGACCTGCGTG
GTGCACTACACCGGGATGCTTGAAGATGGAAAGAAATTTGATTCCTCCCGGGACAGAAACAAGCCCTTTA
AGTTTATGCTAGGCAAGCAGGAGGTGATCCGAGGCTGGGAAGAAGGGGTTGCCCAGATGAGTGTGGGTCA
GAGAGCCAAACTGACTATATCTCCAGATTATGCCTATGGTGCCACTGGGCACCCAGGCATCATCCCACCA
CATGCCACTCTCGTCTTTGATGTGGAGCTTCTAAAACTGGAAGGATCCGGTGGTGGCGGGTCTGGAGGAG
GAGGTAGTGGTGGAGGTGGCTCTGGTACCGCTAGACCCGGGGAGCGCCCCTTCCAGTGTCGCATTTGCAT
GCGGAACTTTTCGCGCCAGGACAGGCTTGACAGGCATACCCGTACTCATACCGGTGAAAAACCGTTTCAG
TGTCGGATCTGTATGCGAAATTTCTCCCAGAAGGAGCACTTGGCGGGGCATCTACGTACGCACACCGGCG
AGAAGCCATTCCAATGCCGAATATGCATGCGCAACTTCAGTCGCCGCGACAACCTGAACCGGCACCTAAA
AACCCACCTGAGACTCGAGTCTAGAGGGCCCGTTTAA
